>Addgene plasmid #119105 | SNX26-PX (56-172) | addgene full sequence | sequence record 275947 | Addgene NGS Result
TTTCACACAGGAAACAGTATTCATGTCCCCTATACTAGGTTATTGGAAAATTAAGGGCCTTGTGCAACCC
ACTCGACTTCTTTTGGAATATCTTGAAGAAAAATATGAAGAGCATTTGTATGAGCGCGATGAAGGTGATA
AATGGCGAAACAAAAAGTTTGAATTGGGTTTGGAGTTTCCCAATCTTCCTTATTATATTGATGGTGATGT
TAAATTAACACAGTCTATGGCCATCATACGTTATATAGCTGACAAGCACAACATGTTGGGTGGTTGTCCA
AAAGAGCGTGCAGAGATTTCAATGCTTGAAGGAGCGGTTTTGGATATTAGATACGGTGTTTCGAGAATTG
CATATAGTAAAGACTTTGAAACTCTCAAAGTTGATTTTCTTAGCAAGCTACCTGAAATGCTGAAAATGTT
CGAAGATCGTTTATGTCATAAAACATATTTAAATGGTGATCATGTAACCCATCCTGACTTCATGTTGTAT
GACGCTCTTGATGTTGTTTTATACATGGACCCAATGTGCCTGGATGCGTTCCCAAAATTAGTTTGTTTTA
AAAAACGTATTGAAGCTATCCCACAAATTGATAAGTACTTGAAATCCAGCAAGTATATAGCATGGCCTTT
GCAGGGCTGGCAAGCCACGTTTGGTGGTGGCGACCATCCTCCAAAATCGGATCTGGTTCCGCGTGGATCC
AACGTGGACTTCGGTCACATCCAGCTGCTGCTGAGCCCGGATCGTGAGGGTCCGAGCCTGAGCGGCGAGA
ACGAACTGGTGTTCGGTGTGCAGGTTACCTGCCAAGGCCGTAGCTGGCCGGTTCTGCGTAGCTACGACGA
TTTTCGTAGCCTGGACGCGCACCTGCACCGTTGCATTTTCGATCGTCGTTTTAGCTGCCTGCCGGAGCTG
CCGCCGCCGCCGGAAGGTGCGCGTGCGGCGCAGATGCTGGTTCCGCTGCTGCTGCAATATCTGGAGACCC
TGAGCGGTCTGGTGGACAGCAACCTGAACTGCGGCCCGGTTCTGACCTGGATGGAACTGGATAACCACGG
CTAACTCGAGCGGCCGCATCGTGACTGACTGACGATCTGCCTCGCGCGTTTCGGTGATGACGGTGAAAAC
CTCTGACACATGCAGCTCCCGGAGACGGTCACAGCTTGTCTGTAAGCGGATGCCGGGAGCAGACAAGCCC
GTCAGGGCGCGTCAGCGGGTGTTGGCGGGTGTCGGGGCGCAGCCATGACCCAGTCACGTAGCGATAGCGG
AGTGTATAATTCTTGAAGACGAAAGGGCCTCGTGATACGCCTATTTTTATAGGTTAATGTCATGATAATA
ATGGTTTCTTAGACGTCAGGTGGCACTTTTCGGGGAAATGTGCGCGGAACCCCTATTTGTTTATTTTTCT
AAATACATTCAAATATGTATCCGCTCATGAGACAATAACCCTGATAAATGCTTCAATAATATTGAAAAAG
GAAGAGTATGAGTATTCAACATTTCCGTGTCGCCCTTATTCCCTTTTTTGCGGCATTTTGCCTTCCTGTT
TTTGCTCACCCAGAAACGCTGGTGAAAGTAAAAGATGCTGAAGATCAGTTGGGTGCACGAGTGGGTTACA
TCGAACTGGATCTCAACAGCGGTAAGATCCTTGAGAGTTTTCGCCCCGAAGAACGTTTTCCAATGATGAG
CACTTTTAAAGTTCTGCTATGTGGCGCGGTATTATCCCGTGTTGACGCCGGGCAAGAGCAACTCGGTCGC
CGCATACACTATTCTCAGAATGACTTGGTTGAGTACTCACCAGTCACAGAAAAGCATCTTACGGATGGCA
TGACAGTAAGAGAATTATGCAGTGCTGCCATAACCATGAGTGATAACACTGCGGCCAACTTACTTCTGAC
AACGATCGGAGGACCGAAGGAGCTAACCGCTTTTTTGCACAACATGGGGGATCATGTAACTCGCCTTGAT
CGTTGGGAACCGGAGCTGAATGAAGCCATACCAAACGACGAGCGTGACACCACGATGCCTGCAGCAATGG
CAACAACGTTGCGCAAACTATTAACTGGCGAACTACTTACTCTAGCTTCCCGGCAACAATTAATAGACTG
GATGGAGGCGGATAAAGTTGCAGGACCACTTCTGCGCTCGGCCCTTCCGGCTGGCTGGTTTATTGCTGAT
AAATCTGGAGCCGGTGAGCGTGGGTCTCGCGGTATCATTGCAGCACTGGGGCCAGATGGTAAGCCCTCCC
GTATCGTAGTTATCTACACGACGGGGAGTCAGGCAACTATGGATGAACGAAATAGACAGATCGCTGAGAT
AGGTGCCTCACTGATTAAGCATTGGTAACTGTCAGACCAAGTTTACTCATATATACTTTAGATTGATTTA
AAACTTCATTTTTAATTTAAAAGGATCTAGGTGAAGATCCTTTTTGATAATCTCATGACCAAAATCCCTT
AACGTGAGTTTTCGTTCCACTGAGCGTCAGACCCCGTAGAAAAGATCAAAGGATCTTCTTGAGATCCTTT
TTTTCTGCGCGTAATCTGCTGCTTGCAAACAAAAAAACCACCGCTACCAGCGGTGGTTTGTTTGCCGGAT
CAAGAGCTACCAACTCTTTTTCCGAAGGTAACTGGCTTCAGCAGAGCGCAGATACCAAATACTGTCCTTC
TAGTGTAGCCGTAGTTAGGCCACCACTTCAAGAACTCTGTAGCACCGCCTACATACCTCGCTCTGCTAAT
CCTGTTACCAGTGGCTGCTGCCAGTGGCGATAAGTCGTGTCTTACCGGGTTGGACTCAAGACGATAGTTA
CCGGATAAGGCGCAGCGGTCGGGCTGAACGGGGGGTTCGTGCACACAGCCCAGCTTGGAGCGAACGACCT
ACACCGAACTGAGATACCTACAGCGTGAGCTATGAGAAAGCGCCACGCTTCCCGAAGGGAGAAAGGCGGA
CAGGTATCCGGTAAGCGGCAGGGTCGGAACAGGAGAGCGCACGAGGGAGCTTCCAGGGGGAAACGCCTGG
TATCTTTATAGTCCTGTCGGGTTTCGCCACCTCTGACTTGAGCGTCGATTTTTGTGATGCTCGTCAGGGG
GGCGGAGCCTATGGAAAAACGCCAGCAACGCGGCCTTTTTACGGTTCCTGGCCTTTTGCTGGCCTTTTGC
TCACATGTTCTTTCCTGCGTTATCCCCTGATTCTGTGGATAACCGTATTACCGCCTTTGAGTGAGCTGAT
ACCGCTCGCCGCAGCCGAACGACCGAGCGCAGCGAGTCAGTGAGCGAGGAAGCGGAAGAGCGCCTGATGC
GGTATTTTCTCCTTACGCATCTGTGCGGTATTTCACACCGCATAAATTCCGACACCATCGAATGGCGCAA
AACCTTTCGCGGTATGGCATGATAGCGCCCGGAAGAGAGTCAATTCAGGGTGGTGAATGTGAAACCAGTA
ACGTTATACGATGTCGCAGAGTATGCCGGTGTCTCTTATCAGACCGTTTCCCGCGTGGTGAACCAGGCCA
GCCACGTTTCTGCGAAAACGCGGGAAAAAGTGGAAGCGGCGATGGCGGAGCTGAATTACATTCCCAACCG
CGTGGCACAACAACTGGCGGGCAAACAGTCGTTGCTGATTGGCGTTGCCACCTCCAGTCTGGCCCTGCAC
GCGCCGTCGCAAATTGTCGCGGCGATTAAATCTCGCGCCGATCAACTGGGTGCCAGCGTGGTGGTGTCGA
TGGTAGAACGAAGCGGCGTCGAAGCCTGTAAAGCGGCGGTGCACAATCTTCTCGCGCAACGCGTCAGTGG
GCTGATCATTAACTATCCGCTGGATGACCAGGATGCCATTGCTGTGGAAGCTGCCTGCACTAATGTTCCG
GCGTTATTTCTTGATGTCTCTGACCAGACACCCATCAACAGTATTATTTTCTCCCATGAAGACGGTACGC
GACTGGGCGTGGAGCATCTGGTCGCATTGGGTCACCAGCAAATCGCGCTGTTAGCGGGCCCATTAAGTTC
TGTCTCGGCGCGTCTGCGTCTGGCTGGCTGGCATAAATATCTCACTCGCAATCAAATTCAGCCGATAGCG
GAACGGGAAGGCGACTGGAGTGCCATGTCCGGTTTTCAACAAACCATGCAAATGCTGAATGAGGGCATCG
TTCCCACTGCGATGCTGGTTGCCAACGATCAGATGGCGCTGGGCGCAATGCGCGCCATTACCGAGTCCGG
GCTGCGCGTTGGTGCGGATATCTCGGTAGTGGGATACGACGATACCGAAGACAGCTCATGTTATATCCCG
CCGTTAACCACCATCAAACAGGATTTTCGCCTGCTGGGGCAAACCAGCGTGGACCGCTTGCTGCAACTCT
CTCAGGGCCAGGCGGTGAAGGGCAATCAGCTGTTGCCCGTCTCACTGGTGAAAAGAAAAACCACCCTGGC
GCCCAATACGCAAACCGCCTCTCCCCGCGCGTTGGCCGATTCATTAATGCAGCTGGCACGACAGGTTTCC
CGACTGGAAAGCGGGCAGTGAGCGCAACGCAATTAATGTAAGTTAGCTCACTCATTAGGCACCCCAGGCT
TTACACTTTATGCTTCCGGCTCGTATGTTGTGTGGAATTGTGAGCGGATAACAATTTCACACAGGAAACA
GCTATGACCATGATTACGGATTCACTGGCCGTCGTTTTACAACGTCGTGACTGGGAAAACCCTGGCGTTA
CCCAACTTAATCGCCTTGCAGCACATCCCCCTTTCGCCAGCTGGCGTAATAGCGAAGAGGCCCGCACCGA
TCGCCCTTCCCAACAGTTGCGCAGCCTGAATGGCGAATGGCGCTTTGCCTGGTTTCCGGCACCAGAAGCG
GTGCCGGAAAGCTGGCTGGAGTGCGATCTTCCTGAGGCCGATACTGTCGTCGTCCCCTCAAACTGGCAGA
TGCACGGTTACGATGCGCCCATCTACACCAACGTGACCTATCCCATTACGGTCAATCCGCCGTTTGTTCC
CACGGAGAATCCGACGGGTTGTTACTCGCTCACATTTAATGTTGATGAAAGCTGGCTACAGGAAGGCCAG
ACGCGAATTATTTTTGATGGCGTTGGAATTAGCTTATCGACTGCACGGTGCACCAATGCTTCTGGCGTCA
GGCAGCCATCGGAAGCTGTGGTATGGCTGTGCAGGTCGTAAATCACTGCATAATTCGTGTCGCTCAAGGC
GCACTCCCGTTCTGGATAATGTTTTTTGCGCCGACATCATAACGGTTCTGGCAAATATTCTGAAATGAGC
TGTTGACAATTAATCATCGGCTCGTATAATGTGTGGAATTGTGAGCGGATAACAA
Features (pLannotate 1.2.2; 17 found; start..end, strand, type, name):
     23..676     +  CDS            GST26_SCHJA: Experimental evidence at protein level: Swiss-Prot protein existence level 1. GST isoenzymes appear to play a central role in the parasite detoxification system. Other functions are also suspected including a role in increasing the solubility of haematin in the parasite gut. From Schistosoma japonicum (Blood fluke).
    701..1051    +  CDS            ARHGAP33 (fragment): RHG33_HUMAN - Also known as SNX26, TCGAP. Experimental evidence at protein level: Swiss-Prot protein existence level 1. May be involved in several stages of intracellular trafficking. Could play an important role in the regulation of glucose transport by insulin. May act as a downstream effector of RHOQ/TC10 in the regulation of insulin-stimulated glucose transport (By similarity). From Homo sapiens (Human).
   1087..1126    +  CDS            rop (fragment): Rop protein, which maintains plasmids at low copy number; rop
   1228..1268    +  misc_feature   bom (fragment): basis of mobility region from pBR322
   1373..1477    +  promoter       AmpR promoter: bla
   1478..2338    +  CDS            AmpR: β-lactamase; bla; confers resistance to ampicillin, carbenicillin, and related antibiotics
   2509..3097    +  rep_origin     ori: high-copy-number ColE1/pMB1/pBR322/pUC origin of replication
   3283..3334    -  misc_feature   bom (fragment): basis of mobility region from pBR322
   3341..3418    +  promoter       lacI promoter: lacI
   3419..4501    +  CDS            lacI: lac repressor; lacI; The lac repressor binds to the lac operator to inhibit transcription in E. coli. This inhibition can be relieved by adding lactose or isopropyl-β-D-thiogalactopyranoside (IPTG).
   4514..4535    +  protein_bind   CAP binding site: CAP binding activates transcription in the presence of cAMP. E. coli catabolite activator protein
   4550..4580    +  promoter       lac promoter: promoter for the E. coli lac operon
   4588..4604    +  protein_bind   lac operator: The lac repressor binds to the lac operator to inhibit transcription in E. coli. This inhibition can be relieved by adding lactose or isopropyl-β-D-thiogalactopyranoside (IPTG). lac repressor encoded by lacI
   4624..4797    +  CDS            lacZα: LacZα fragment of β-galactosidase; lacZ fragment
   5061..5177    -  CDS            yciV (fragment): RNAAM_ECOLI - Also known as trpH From Escherichia coli (strain K12).
   5253..5281    +  promoter       tac promoter: strong E. coli promoter; hybrid between the trp and lac UV5 promoters
   5289..5305    +  protein_bind   lac operator: The lac repressor binds to the lac operator to inhibit transcription in E. coli. This inhibition can be relieved by adding lactose or isopropyl-β-D-thiogalactopyranoside (IPTG). lac repressor encoded by lacI
