[The description below was written by a language model from this plasmid's Addgene catalogue record and pLannotate feature annotations shown in this document.]
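Description:
SNX26-PX (56-172) is a bacterial expression plasmid built on the pGEX4T2 backbone, designed to produce the phox homology (PX) domain of human SNX26 (residues 56–172) as a recombinant protein in E. coli. SNX26 is also known as ARHGAP33 or TCGAP, and the feature table annotates the insert as a fragment of that protein lying directly downstream of the Schistosoma japonicum glutathione S-transferase (GST) coding sequence. The fragment was cloned between BamHI and XhoI sites, both retained, so that the PX domain is expressed with an N-terminal GST fusion partner supplied by the backbone. GST generally aids solubility and allows affinity capture of the fusion on glutathione resin.

Expression is driven by the tac promoter, a strong trp/lac hybrid, followed by a lac operator. The plasmid carries its own lacI gene with its promoter, so transcription is repressed by the lac repressor until relieved by IPTG or lactose. The roughly 5.3 kb sequenced plasmid replicates from a ColE1/pBR322-type origin and is selected with ampicillin through the β-lactamase gene and its promoter; the catalogue lists copy number as unknown. The remaining annotations (a lac promoter/operator with CAP site and lacZα fragment, short rop and bom fragments, and a yciV fragment) are backbone remnants rather than functional parts of the payload.

According to the record, the construct belongs to a study classifying human PX domains by their phosphoinositide binding specificities, so it serves as a source of purified SNX26 PX domain for that kind of biochemical analysis.
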