Addgene plasmid #119105: SNX26-PX (56-172)
Purpose: Bacterial expression of human phox homology (PX) domain, SNX26-PX (56-172)
Depositing lab: Brett Collins. Depositing organization: University of Queensland. Publication: Classification of the human phox homology (PX) domains based on their phosphoinositide binding specificities. Chandra M, Chin YK, Mas C, Feathers JR, Paul B, Datta S, Chen KE, Jia X, Yang Z, Norwood SJ, Mohanty B, Bugarcic A, Teasdale RD, Henne WM, Mobli M, Collins BM. Nat Commun. 2019 Apr 4;10(1):1528. doi: 10.1038/s41467-019-09355-y. PubMed 30948714.
Backbone
  Vector backbone: pGEX4T2
  Vector type: Bacterial Expression
Growth in bacteria
  Bacterial resistance: Ampicillin, 100 μg/mL
  Growth temperature: 37°C
  Growth strain: DH5alpha
  Copy number: Unknown
Gene/Insert
  Gene/Insert name: SNX26-PX (56-172)
  Species: H. sapiens (human)
  Promoter: tac
  Tag / fusion protein: GST (N terminal on backbone)
  Cloning method: Restriction Enzyme; 5′ cloning site BamHI (not destroyed); 3′ cloning site XhoI (not destroyed)
  Sequencing primers: 5′ pGEX5
Terms and licenses: Academic/Nonprofit Terms; Industry Terms: Not Available to Industry
Depositor comments: Amino Acid Sequence: NVDFGHIQLLLSPDREGPSLSGENELVFGVQVTCQGRSWPVLRSYDDFRSLDAHLHRCIFDRRFSCLPELPPPPEGARAAQMLVPLLLQYLETLSGLVDSNLNCGPVLTWMELDNHG
How to cite: SNX26-PX (56-172) was a gift from Brett Collins (Addgene plasmid # 119105 ; http://n2t.net/addgene:119105 ; RRID:Addgene_119105)
